>Addgene plasmid #135254 | p667-UBC-BRSK2-V5_IDG-K | addgene full sequence | sequence record 268566 | Addgene NGS Result
TAATGTGAGTTAGCTCACTCATTAGGCACCCCAGGCTTTACACTTTATGCTTCCGGCTCGTATGTTGTGT
GGAATTGTGAGCGGATAACAATTTCACACAGGAAACAGCTATGACCATGATTACGCCAAGCGCGCAATTA
ACCCTCACTAAAGGGAACAAAAGCTGGAGCTGCAAGCTTAATGTAGTCTTATGCAATACTCTTGTAGTCT
TGCAACATGGTAACGATGAGTTAGCAACATGCCTTACAAGGAGAGAAAAAGCACCGTGCATGCCGATTGG
TGGAAGTAAGGTGGTACGATCGTGCCTTATTAGGAAGGCAACAGACGGGTCTGACATGGATTGGACGAAC
CACTGAATTGCCGCATTGCAGAGATATTGTATTTAAGTGCCTAGCTCGATACATAAACGGGTCTCTCTGG
TTAGACCAGATCTGAGCCTGGGAGCTCTCTGGCTAACTAGGGAACCCACTGCTTAAGCCTCAATAAAGCT
TGCCTTGAGTGCTTCAAGTAGTGTGTGCCCGTCTGTTGTGTGACTCTGGTAACTAGAGATCCCTCAGACC
CTTTTAGTCAGTGTGGAAAATCTCTAGCAGTGGCGCCCGAACAGGGACTTGAAAGCGAAAGGGAAACCAG
AGGAGCTCTCTCGACGCAGGACTCGGCTTGCTGAAGCGCGCACGGCAAGAGGCGAGGGGCGGCGACTGGT
GAGTACGCCAAAAATTTTGACTAGCGGAGGCTAGAAGGAGAGAGATGGGTGCGAGAGCGTCAGTATTAAG
CGGGGGAGAATTAGATCGCGATGGGAAAAAATTCGGTTAAGGCCAGGGGGAAAGAAAAAATATAAATTAA
AACATATAGTATGGGCAAGCAGGGAGCTAGAACGATTCGCAGTTAATCCTGGCCTGTTAGAAACATCAGA
AGGCTGTAGACAAATACTGGGACAGCTACAACCATCCCTTCAGACAGGATCAGAAGAACTTAGATCATTA
TATAATACAGTAGCAACCCTCTATTGTGTGCATCAAAGGATAGAGATAAAAGACACCAAGGAAGCTTTAG
ACAAGATAGAGGAAGAGCAAAACAAAAGTAAGACCACCGCACAGCAAGCGGCCGCTGATCTTCAGACCTG
GAGGAGGAGATATGAGGGACAATTGGAGAAGTGAATTATATAAATATAAAGTAGTAAAAATTGAACCATT
AGGAGTAGCACCCACCAAGGCAAAGAGAAGAGTGGTGCAGAGAGAAAAAAGAGCAGTGGGAATAGGAGCT
TTGTTCCTTGGGTTCTTGGGAGCAGCAGGAAGCACTATGGGCGCAGCGTCAATGACGCTGACGGTACAGG
CCAGACAATTATTGTCTGGTATAGTGCAGCAGCAGAACAATTTGCTGAGGGCTATTGAGGCGCAACAGCA
TCTGTTGCAACTCACAGTCTGGGGCATCAAGCAGCTCCAGGCAAGAATCCTGGCTGTGGAAAGATACCTA
AAGGATCAACAGCTCCTGGGGATTTGGGGTTGCTCTGGAAAACTCATTTGCACCACTGCTGTGCCTTGGA
ATGCTAGTTGGAGTAATAAATCTCTGGAACAGATTTGGAATCACACGACCTGGATGGAGTGGGACAGAGA
AATTAACAATTACACAAGCTTAATACACTCCTTAATTGAAGAATCGCAAAACCAGCAAGAAAAGAATGAA
CAAGAATTATTGGAATTAGATAAATGGGCAAGTTTGTGGAATTGGTTTAACATAACAAATTGGCTGTGGT
ATATAAAATTATTCATAATGATAGTAGGAGGCTTGGTAGGTTTAAGAATAGTTTTTGCTGTACTTTCTAT
AGTGAATAGAGTTAGGCAGGGATATTCACCATTATCGTTTCAGACCCACCTCCCAACCCCGAGGGGACCC
GACAGGCCCGAAGGAATAGAAGAAGAAGGTGGAGAGAGAGACAGAGACAGATCCATTCGATTAGTGAACG
GATCTCGACGGTATCGGTTAACTTTTAAAAGAAAAGGGGGGATTGGGGGGTACAGTGCAGGGGAAAGAAT
AGTAGACATAATAGCAACAGACATACAAACTAAAGAATTACAAAAACAAATTACAAAATTCAAAATTTTA
TCGTCCAGTGTGGTGGAATTCTGCAGATATCAACTTTGTATAGAAAAGTTGGCCTCCGCGCCGGGTTTTG
GCGCCTCCCGCGGGCGCCCCCCTCCTCACGGCGAGCGCTGCCACGTCAGACGAAGGGCGCAGCGAGCGTC
CTGATCCTTCCGCCCGGACGCTCAGGACAGCGGCCCGCTGCTCATAAGACTCGGCCTTAGAACCCCAGTA
TCAGCAGAAGGACATTTTAGGACGGGACTTGGGTGACTCTAGGGCACTGGTTTTCTTTCCAGAGAGCGGA
ACAGGCGAGGAAAAGTAGTCCCTTCTCGGCGATTCTGCGGAGGGATCTCCGTGGGGCGGTGAACGCCGAT
GATTATATAAGGACGCGCCGGGTGTGGCACAGCTAGTTCCGTCGCAGCCGGGATTTGGGTCGCGGTTCTT
GTTTGTGGATCGCTGTGATCGTCACTTGGTGAGTAGCGGGCTGCTGGGCTGGCCGGGGCTTTCGTGGCCG
CCGGGCCGCTCGGTGGGACGGAAGCGTGTGGAGAGACCGCCAAGGGCTGTAGTCTGGGTCCGCGAGCAAG
GTTGCCCTGAACTGGGGGTTGGGGGGAGCGCAGCAAAATGGCGGCTGTTCCCGAGTCTTGAATGGAAGAC
GCTTGTGAGGCGGGCTGTGAGGTCGTTGAAACAAGGTGGGGGGCATGGTGGGCGGCAAGAACCCAAGGTC
TTGAGGCCTTCGCTAATGCGGGAAAGCTCTTATTCGGGTGAGATGGGCTGGGGCACCATCTGGGGACCCT
GACGTGAAGTTTGTCACTGACTGGAGAACTCGGTTTGTCGTCTGTTGCGGGGGCGGCAGTTATGGCGGTG
CCGTTGGGCAGTGCACCCGTACCTTTGGGAGCGCGCGCCCTCGTCGTGTCGTGACGTCACCCGTTCTGTT
GGCTTATAATGCAGGGTGGGGCCACCTGCCGGTAGGTGTGCGGTAGGCTTTTCTCCGTCGCAGGACGCAG
GGTTCGGGCCTAGGGTAGGCTCTCCTGAATCGACAGGCGCCGGACCTCTGGTGAGGGGAGGGATAAGTGA
GGCGTCAGTTTCTTTGGTCGGTTTTATGTACCTATCTTCTTAAGTAGCTGAAGCTCCGGTTTTGAACTAT
GCGCTCGGGGTTGGCGAGTGTGTTTTGTGAAGTTTTTTAGGCACCTTTTGAAATGTAATCATTTGGGTCA
ATATGTAATTTTCAGTGTTAGACTAGTAAATTGTCCGCTAAATTCTGGCCGTTTTTGGCTTTTTTGTTAG
ACGCAACTTTGTACAAAAAAGCAGAAGGGCCGTCAAGGCCCACCATGACATCGACGGGGAAGGACGGCGG
CGCGCAGCACGCGCAGTATGTTGGGCCCTACCGGCTGGAGAAGACGCTGGGCAAGGGGCAGACAGGTCTG
GTGAAGCTGGGGGTTCACTGCGTCACCTGCCAGAAGGTGGCCATCAAGATCGTCAACCGTGAGAAGCTCA
GCGAGTCGGTGCTGATGAAGGTGGAGCGGGAGATCGCGATCCTGAAGCTCATTGAGCACCCCCACGTCCT
AAAGCTGCACGACGTTTATGAAAACAAAAAATATTTGTACCTGGTGCTAGAACACGTGTCAGGTGGTGAG
CTCTTCGACTACCTGGTGAAGAAGGGGAGGCTGACGCCTAAGGAGGCTCGGAAGTTCTTCCGGCAGATCA
TCTCTGCGCTGGACTTCTGCCACAGCCACTCCATATGCCACAGGGATCTGAAACCTGAAAACCTCCTGCT
GGACGAGAAGAACAACATCCGCATCGCAGACTTTGGCATGGCGTCCCTGCAGGTTGGCGACAGCCTGTTG
GAGACCAGCTGTGGGTCCCCCCACTACGCCTGCCCCGAGGTGATCCGGGGGGAGAAGTATGACGGCCGGA
AGGCGGACGTGTGGAGCTGCGGCGTCATCCTGTTCGCCTTGCTGGTGGGGGCTCTGCCCTTCGACGATGA
CAACTTGCGACAGCTGCTGGAGAAGGTGAAGCGGGGCGTGTTCCACATGCCGCACTTTATCCCGCCCGAC
TGCCAGAGTCTGCTACGGGGCATGATCGAGGTGGACGCCGCACGCCGCCTCACGCTAGAGCACATTCAGA
AACACATATGGTATATAGGGGGCAAGAATGAGCCCGAACCAGAGCAGCCCATTCCTCGCAAGGTGCAGAT
CCGCTCGCTGCCCAGCCTGGAGGACATCGACCCCGACGTGCTGGACAGCATGCACTCACTGGGCTGCTTC
CGAGACCGCAACAAGCTGCTGCAGGACCTGCTGTCCGAGGAGGAGAACCAGGAGAAGATGATTTACTTCC
TCCTCCTGGACCGGAAAGAAAGGTACCCGAGCCAGGAGGATGAGGACCTGCCCCCCCGGAACGAGATAGA
CCCTCCCCGGAAGCGTGTGGACTCCCCGATGCTGAACCGGCACGGCAAGCGGCGGCCAGAACGCAAATCC
ATGGAGGTGCTCAGCGTGACGGACGGCGGCTCCCCGGTGCCTGCGCGGCGGGCCATTGAGATGGCCCAGC
ACGGCCAGAGGTCTCGGTCCATCAGCGGTGCCTCCTCAGGCCTTTCCACCAGCCCACTCAGCAGCCCCCG
GGTGACCCCTCACCCCTCACCAAGGGGCAGTCCCCTCCCCACCCCCAAGGGGACACCTGTCCACACGCCA
AAGGAGAGCCCGGCTGGCACGCCCAACCCCACGCCCCCGTCCAGCCCCAGCGTCGGAGGGGTGCCCTGGA
GGGCGCGGCTCAACTCCATCAAGAACAGCTTTCTGGGCTCACCCCGCTTCCACCGCCGGAAACTGCAAGT
TCCGACGCCGGAGGAGATGTCCAACCTGACACCAGAGTCGTCCCCAGAGCTGGCGAAGAAGTCCTGGTTT
GGGAACTTCATCAGCCTGGAGAAGGAGGAGCAGATCTTCGTGGTCATCAAAGACAAACCTCTGAGCTCCA
TCAAGGCTGACATCGTGCACGCCTTCCTGTCGATTCCCAGTCTCAGCCACAGCGTCATCTCCCAAACGAG
CTTCCGGGCCGAGTACAAGGCCACGGGGGGGCCAGCCGTGTTCCAGAAGCCGGTCAAGTTCCAGGTTGAT
ATCACCTACACGGAGGGTGGGGAGGCGCAGAAGGAGAACGGCATCTACTCCGTCACCTTCACCCTGCTCT
CAGGCCCCAGCCGTCGCTTCAAGAGGGTGGTGGAGACCATCCAGGCCCAGCTGCTGAGCACACACGACCC
GCCTGCGGCCCAGCACTTGTCAGACACCACTAACTGTATGGAAATGATGACGGGGCGGCTTTCCAAATGT
GGAATTATCCCGAAAAGTTCAGGCCTCATGGGCCCAGCTTTCTTGTACAAAGTGGGCAAGCCTATCCCTA
ACCCTCTCCTCGGTCTCGATTCTACGTAATAACACTGGATATACCACCGTTGATATATCCCAATGGCATC
GTAAAGAACATTTTGAGGCATTTCAGTCAGTTGCTCAATGTACCTATAACCAGACCGTTCAGCTGGATAT
TACGGCCTTTTTAAAGACCGTAAAGAAAAATAAGCACAAGTTTTATCCGGCCTTTATTCACATTCTTGCC
CGCCTGTAATCAACTTTATTATACATAGTTGATATCCAGCACAGTGGCGGCCGCTCGACAATCAACCTCT
GGATTACAAAATTTGTGAAAGATTGACTGGTATTCTTAACTATGTTGCTCCTTTTACGCTATGTGGATAC
GCTGCTTTAATGCCTTTGTATCATGCTATTGCTTCCCGTATGGCTTTCATTTTCTCCTCCTTGTATAAAT
CCTGGTTGCTGTCTCTTTATGAGGAGTTGTGGCCCGTTGTCAGGCAACGTGGCGTGGTGTGCACTGTGTT
TGCTGACGCAACCCCCACTGGTTGGGGCATTGCCACCACCTGTCAGCTCCTTTCCGGGACTTTCGCTTTC
CCCCTCCCTATTGCCACGGCGGAACTCATCGCCGCCTGCCTTGCCCGCTGCTGGACAGGGGCTCGGCTGT
TGGGCACTGACAATTCCGTGGTGTTGTCGGGGAAGCTGACGTCCTTTCCATGGCTGCTCGCCTGTGTTGC
CACCTGGATTCTGCGCGGGACGTCCTTCTGCTACGTCCCTTCGGCCCTCAATCCAGCGGACCTTCCTTCC
CGCGGCCTGCTGCCGGCTCTGCGGCCTCTTCCGCGTCTTCGCCTTCGCCCTCAGACGAGTCGGATCTCCC
TTTGGGCCGCCTCCCCGCCTGGAATTCTACCGGGTAGGGGAGGCGCTTTTCCCAAGGCAGTCTGGAGCAT
GCGCTTTAGCAGCCCCGCTGGGCACTTGGCGCTACACAAGTGGCCTCTGGCCTCGCACACATTCCACATC
CACCGGTAGGCGCCAACCGGCTCCGTTCTTTGGTGGCCCCTTCGCGCCACCTTCTACTCCTCCCCTAGTC
AGGAAGTTCCCCCCCGCCCCGCAGCTCGCGTCGTGCAGGACGTGACAAATGGAAGTAGCACGTCTCACTA
GTCTCGTGCAGATGGACAGCACCGCTGAGCAATGGAAGCGGGTAGGCCTTTGGGGCAGCGGCCAATAGCA
GCTTTGCTCCTTCGCTTTCTGGGCTCAGAGGCTGGGAAGGGGTGGGTCCGGGGGCGGGCTCAGGGGCGGG
CTCAGGGGCGGGGCGGGCGCCCGAAGGTCCTCCGGAGGCCCGGCATTCTGCACGCTTCAAAAGCGCACGT
CTGCCGCGCTGTTCTCCTCTTCCTCATCTCCGGGCCTTTCGACCTGCAGCCCAAGCTTACCATGACCGAG
TACAAGCCCACGGTGCGCCTCGCCACCCGCGACGACGTCCCCAGGGCCGTACGCACCCTCGCCGCCGCGT
TCGCCGACTACCCCGCCACGCGCCACACCGTCGATCCGGACCGCCACATCGAGCGGGTCACCGAGCTGCA
AGAACTCTTCCTCACGCGCGTCGGGCTCGACATCGGCAAGGTGTGGGTCGCGGACGACGGCGCCGCGGTG
GCGGTCTGGACCACGCCGGAGAGCGTCGAAGCGGGGGCGGTGTTCGCCGAGATCGGCCCGCGCATGGCCG
AGTTGAGCGGTTCCCGGCTGGCCGCGCAGCAACAGATGGAAGGCCTCCTGGCGCCGCACCGGCCCAAGGA
GCCCGCGTGGTTCCTGGCCACCGTCGGCGTCTCGCCCGACCACCAGGGCAAGGGTCTGGGCAGCGCCGTC
GTGCTCCCCGGAGTGGAGGCGGCCGAGCGCGCCGGGGTGCCCGCCTTCCTGGAGACCTCCGCGCCCCGCA
ACCTCCCCTTCTACGAGCGGCTCGGCTTCACCGTCACCGCCGACGTCGAGGTGCCCGAAGGACCGCGCAC
CTGGTGCATGACCCGCAAGCCCGGTGCCTGACGCCCGCCCCACGACCCGCAGCGCCCGACCGAAAGGAGC
GCACGACCCCATGCATCTCGAGGGCCCGGTACCTTTAAGACCAATGACTTACAAGGCAGCTGTAGATCTT
AGCCACTTTTTAAAAGAAAAGGGGGGACTGGAAGGGCTAGCTCACTCCCAACGAAGACAAGATCTGCTTT
TTGCTTGTACTGGGTCTCTCTGGTTAGACCAGATCTGAGCCTGGGAGCTCTCTGGCTAACTAGGGAACCC
ACTGCTTAAGCCTCAATAAAGCTTGCCTTGAGTGCTTCAAGTAGTGTGTGCCCGTCTGTTGTGTGACTCT
GGTAACTAGAGATCCCTCAGACCCTTTTAGTCAGTGTGGAAAATCTCTAGCAGTAGTAGTTCATGTCATC
TTATTATTCAGTATTTATAACTTGCAAAGAAATGAATATCAGAGAGTGAGAGGAACTTGTTTATTGCAGC
TTATAATGGTTACAAATAAAGCAATAGCATCACAAATTTCACAAATAAAGCATTTTTTTCACTGCATTCT
AGTTGTGGTTTGTCCAAACTCATCAATGTATCTTATCATGTCTGGCTCTAGCTATCCCGCCCCTAACTCC
GCCCATCCCGCCCCTAACTCCGCCCAGTTCCGCCCATTCTCCGCCCCATGGCTGACTAATTTTTTTTATT
TATGCAGAGGCCGAGGCCGCCTCGGCCTCTGAGCTATTCCAGAAGTAGTGAGGAGGCTTTTTTGGAGGCC
TAGGGACGTACCCAATTCGCCCTATAGTGAGTCGTATTACGCGCGCTCACTGGCCGTCGTTTTACAACGT
CGTGACTGGGAAAACCCTGGCGTTACCCAACTTAATCGCCTTGCAGCACATCCCCCTTTCGCCAGCTGGC
GTAATAGCGAAGAGGCCCGCACCGATCGCCCTTCCCAACAGTTGCGCAGCCTGAATGGCGAATGGG
[124 nt withheld, positions 8397-8520]
C
[91 nt withheld, positions 8522-8612]
A
[49 nt withheld, positions 8614-8662]
CCTTTGACGTTGGAGTCCACGTTCTTT
[37 nt withheld, positions 8690-8726]
ACCCTATCTCGGTCTATTCTTTTGATTTATAAGGGATTTTGCCGATTTCGGCCTATTGGTTAAAAAATGA
GCTGATTTAACAAAAATTTAACGCGAATTTTAACAAAATATTAACGCTTACAATTTAGGTGGCACTTTTC
GGGGAAATGTGCGCGGAACCCCTATTTGTTTATTTTTCTAAATACATTCAAATATGTATCCGCTCATGAG
ACAATAACCCTGATAAATGCTTCAATAATATTGAAAAAGGAAGAGTATGAGTATTCAACATTTCCGTGTC
GCCCTTATTCCCTTTTTTGCGGCATTTTGCCTTCCTGTTTTTGCTCACCCAGAAACGCTGGTGAAAGTAA
AAGATGCTGAAGATCAGTTGGGTGCACGAGTGGGTTACATCGAACTGGATCTCAACAGCGGTAAGATCCT
TGAGAGTTTTCGCCCCGAAGAACGTTTTCCAATGATGAGCACTTTTAAAGTTCTGCTATGTGGCGCGGTA
TTATCCCGTATTGACGCCGGGCAAGAGCAACTCGGTCGCCGCATACACTATTCTCAGAATGACTTGGTTG
AGTACTCACCAGTCACAGAAAAGCATCTTACGGATGGCATGACAGTAAGAGAATTATGCAGTGCTGCCAT
AACCATGAGTGATAACACTGCGGCCAACTTACTTCTGACAACGATCGGAGGACCGAAGGAGCTAACCGCT
TTTTTGCACAACATGGGGGATCATGTAACTCGCCTTGATCGTTGGGAACCGGAGCTGAATGAAGCCATAC
CAAACGACGAGCGTGACACCACGATGCCTGTAGCAATGGCAACAACGTTGCGCAAACTATTAACTGGCGA
ACTACTTACTCTAGCTTCCCGGCAACAATTAATAGACTGGATGGAGGCGGATAAAGTTGCAGGACCACTT
CTGCGCTCGGCCCTTCCGGCTGGCTGGTTTATTGCTGATAAATCTGGAGCCGGTGAGCGTGGGTCTCGCG
GTATCATTGCAGCACTGGGGCCAGATGGTAAGCCCTCCCGTATCGTAGTTATCTACACGACGGGGAGTCA
GGCAACTATGGATGAACGAAATAGACAGATCGCTGAGATAGGTGCCTCACTGATTAAGCATTGGTAACTG
TCAGACCAAGTTTACTCATATATACTTTAGATTGATTTAAAACTTCATTTTTAATTTAAAAGGATCTAGG
TGAAGATCCTTTTTGATAATCTCATGACCAAAATCCCTTAACGTGAGTTTTCGTTCCACTGAGCGTCAGA
CCCCGTAGAAAAGATCAAAGGATCTTCTTGAGATCCTTTTTTTCTGCGCGTAATCTGCTGCTTGCAAACA
AAAAAACCACCGCTACCAGCGGTGGTTTGTTTGCCGGATCAAGAGCTACCAACTCTTTTTCCGAAGGTAA
CTGGCTTCAGCAGAGCGCAGATACCAAATACTGTTCTTCTAGTGTAGCCGTAGTTAGGCCACCACTTCAA
GAACTCTGTAGCACCGCCTACATACCTCGCTCTGCTAATCCTGTTACCAGTGGCTGCTGCCAGTGGCGAT
AAGTCGTGTCTTACCGGGTTGGACTCAAGACGATAGTTACCGGATAAGGCGCAGCGGTCGGGCTGAACGG
GGGGTTCGTGCACACAGCCCAGCTTGGAGCGAACGACCTACACCGAACTGAGATACCTACAGCGTGAGCT
ATGAGAAAGCGCCACGCTTCCCGAAGGGAGAAAGGCGGACAGGTATCCGGTAAGCGGCAGGGTCGGAACA
GGAGAGCGCACGAGGGAGCTTCCAGGGGGAAACGCCTGGTATCTTTATAGTCCTGTCGGGTTTCGCCACC
TCTGACTTGAGCGTCGATTTTTGTGATGCTCGTCAGGGGGGCGGAGCCTATGGAAAAACGCCAGCAACGC
GGCCTTTTTACGGTTCCTGGCCTTTTGCTGGCCTTTTGCTCACATGTTCTTTCCTGCGTTATCCCCTGAT
TCTGTGGATAACCGTATTACCGCCTTTGAGTGAGCTGATACCGCTCGCCGCAGCCGAACGACCGAGCGCA
GCGAGTCAGTGAGCGAGGAAGCGGAAGAGCGCCCAATACGCAAACCGCCTCTCCCCGCGCGTTGGCCGAT
TCATTAATGCAGCTGGCACGACAGGTTTCCCGACTGGAAAGCGGGCAGTGAGCGCAACGCAAT
Features (pLannotate 1.2.2; 33 found; start..end, strand, type, name):
      1..22      +  protein_bind   CAP binding site: CAP binding activates transcription in the presence of cAMP. E. coli catabolite activator protein
     37..67      +  promoter       lac promoter: promoter for the E. coli lac operon
     71..93      +  protein_bind   lac operator (fragment): The lac repressor binds to the lac operator to inhibit transcription in E. coli. This inhibition can be relieved by adding lactose or isopropyl-β-D-thiogalactopyranoside (IPTG). lac repressor encoded by lacI
    136..154     +  promoter       T3 promoter: promoter for bacteriophage T3 RNA polymerase
    182..408     +  promoter       RSV promoter: Rous sarcoma virus enhancer/promoter
    409..589     +  LTR            5' LTR (truncated): truncated 5' long terminal repeat (LTR) from HIV-1
    636..761     +  misc_feature   HIV-1 Ψ: packaging signal of human immunodeficiency virus type 1
    745..1108    +  CDS            HIV-1 gag (fragment): gag protein from human immunodeficiency virus 1; gag
   1254..1487    +  misc_feature   RRE: The Rev response element (RRE) of HIV-1 allows for Rev-dependent mRNA export from the nucleus to the cytoplasm.
   1864..1964    +  CDS            Rev (fragment): human immunodeficiency virus 1 (HIV-1) Rev protein; rev; enhances nuclear export of unspliced and incompletely spliced viral mRNAs
   1983..2099    +  misc_feature   cPPT/CTS: central polypurine tract and central termination sequence of HIV-1
   2131..2151    +  protein_bind   attB4: mutant version of attB; core recombination site for the Gateway® BP reaction BP Clonase™
   2151..3362    +  promoter       UbC promoter: human ubiquitin C promoter
   3364..3384    +  protein_bind   attL1 (fragment): mutant version of attL; recombination site for the Gateway® LR reaction LR Clonase™
   3405..5393    +  CDS            BRSK2 (fragment): BRSK2_HUMAN - Also known as C11orf7, PEN11B, SADA, STK29. Experimental evidence at protein level: Swiss-Prot protein existence level 1. Serine/threonine-protein kinase that plays a key role in polarization of neurons and axonogenesis, cell cycle progress and insulin secretion. Phosphorylates CDK16, CDC25C, MAPT/TAU, PAK1 and WEE1. Following phosphorylation and activation by STK11/LKB1, acts as a key regulator of polarization of cortical neurons, probably by mediating phosphorylation of microtubule-associated proteins such as MAPT/TAU at 'Thr-529' and 'Ser-579'. Also regulates neuron polarizati
   5425..5445    -  protein_bind   attB2: mutant version of attB; core recombination site for the Gateway® BP reaction BP Clonase™
   5448..5486    +  CDS            V5 tag (fragment): epitope tag from simian virus 5
   5493..5676    +  CDS            CmR (fragment): chloramphenicol acetyltransferase; cat; confers resistance to chloramphenicol
   5680..5701    -  protein_bind   attR3 (fragment): mutant version of attR; recombination site for the Gateway® LR reaction LR Clonase™
   5730..6318    +  misc_feature   WPRE: woodchuck hepatitis virus posttranscriptional regulatory element
   6332..6831    +  promoter       PGK promoter: mouse phosphoglycerate kinase 1 promoter
   6852..7451    +  CDS            PuroR: puromycin N-acetyltransferase; pac from Streptomyces alboniger; confers resistance to puromycin
   7519..7656    +  CDS            nef (fragment): NEF_HV1LA - Experimental evidence at protein level: Swiss-Prot protein existence level 1. Extracellular Nef protein targets CD4(+) T-lymphocytes for apoptosis by interacting with CXCR4 surface receptors. From Human immunodeficiency virus type 1 group M subtype B (isolate Lai) (HIV-1).
   7642..7822    +  LTR            5' LTR (truncated): truncated 5' long terminal repeat (LTR) from HIV-1
   7894..8015    +  polyA_signal   SV40 poly(A) signal: SV40 polyadenylation signal
   8055..8190    +  rep_origin     SV40 ori: SV40 origin of replication
   8211..8229    -  promoter       T7 promoter: promoter for bacteriophage T7 RNA polymerase
   8237..8392    +  CDS            lacZα (fragment): LacZα fragment of β-galactosidase; lacZ fragment
   8397..8825    +  rep_origin     f1 ori (sequence partly withheld): f1 bacteriophage origin of replication; arrow indicates direction of (+) strand synthesis
   8878..8982    +  promoter       AmpR promoter: bla
   8983..9843    +  CDS            AmpR: β-lactamase; bla; confers resistance to ampicillin, carbenicillin, and related antibiotics
  10014..10602   +  rep_origin     ori: high-copy-number ColE1/pMB1/pBR322/pUC origin of replication
  10785..10877   +  CDS            lacI (fragment): lac repressor; lacI; The lac repressor binds to the lac operator to inhibit transcription in E. coli. This inhibition can be relieved by adding lactose or isopropyl-β-D-thiogalactopyranoside (IPTG).
