[The description below was written by a language model from this plasmid's Addgene catalogue record and pLannotate feature annotations shown in this document.]
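Description:
p667-UBC-BRSK2-V5_IDG-K is a third-generation-style HIV-1 lentiviral expression plasmid built on the pDest667 Gateway destination backbone, carrying human BRSK2, an understudied serine/threonine kinase, fused to a C-terminal V5 epitope tag. It is maintained in E. coli through a ColE1/pUC-type origin with ampicillin selection. The catalogue lists it as low copy and propagated in a recombination-deficient strain, as is common for repeat-containing lentiviral vectors. An f1 origin, an SV40 origin and remnants of lac/lacZα sequence from the parental cloning vector are also present.

The viral transfer cassette starts with an RSV promoter fused to a truncated 5' LTR, which drives genomic RNA production in packaging cells. This is followed by the Ψ packaging signal with a gag fragment, the RRE for Rev-dependent nuclear export, and the cPPT/CTS. Within it, the human ubiquitin C promoter drives the BRSK2 open reading frame, and the V5 tag follows in frame across an attB2 site. The flanking attB4, att1 and att3-type scars reflect assembly by multisite Gateway recombination. A short chloramphenicol-resistance fragment annotated after the tag appears to be a leftover of the Gateway cassette. A WPRE downstream enhances transcript expression, and a separate mouse PGK promoter drives puromycin N-acetyltransferase for selecting transduced mammalian cells. The cassette ends with a truncated 3' LTR and an SV40 polyadenylation signal.

The plasmid was produced within the Illuminating the Druggable Genome kinase resource effort for proteomic mapping of protein-interaction and protein-proximity networks. This clone carries only the V5 tag, with no biotin ligase annotated or listed. The depositor reports restriction-digest confirmation and partial sequencing of the series.
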