Addgene plasmid #135254: p667-UBC-BRSK2-V5_IDG-K
Purpose: Gateway destination clone of BRSK2 (human) tagged with C-terminal V5 for generating protein-proximity networks using proximity-dependent biotinylation proteomics
Depositing lab: Ben Major. Depositing organization: University of North Carolina at Chapel Hill.
Backbone
  Vector backbone: pDest667
  Backbone manufacturer: PEL
  Backbone size w/o insert (bp): 9014
  Vector type: Mammalian Expression, Lentiviral ; Gateway Destination
  Selectable markers: Puromycin
Growth in bacteria
  Bacterial resistance: Ampicillin, 100 μg/mL
  Growth temperature: 30°C
  Growth strain: NEB Stable
  Copy number: Low Copy
Gene/Insert
  Gene/Insert name: BRSK2-V5 (alt name: BRSK2)
  Species: H. sapiens (human)
  Entrez Gene: BRSK2 (a.k.a. C11orf7, PEN11B, SAD1, SADA, STK29)
  Promoter: Ubiquitin
  Tag / fusion protein: V5 (C terminal on insert)
  Cloning method: Gateway Cloning
  Sequencing primers: 5′ GCCCGAAGGAATAGAAGAAGAA; 3′ CATAGCGTAAAAGGAGCAACA
Terms and licenses: Academic/Nonprofit Terms; Industry Terms: Not Available to Industry
Depositor comments: These plasmids were generated as part of the Illuminating the Druggable Genome (IDG) program sponsored by the NIH Common Fund. The goal of this program is to identify, gather, and distribute information and resources for proteins that currently are not well-studied yet belong to commonly drug-targeted protein families: protein kinases, non-olfactory G-protein coupled receptors (GPCRs), and ion channels. The IDG program is designed to develop fundamental research tools for understudied proteins, elucidate their function, and disseminate the IDG-related resources and data to the greater scientific community. These lentiviral gateway destination plasmids were generated, as part of the Kinase-Data and Resource Generating Center (DRGC), using the single fragment or multisite gateway cloning technology. They were used for generating proteomics-based protein-interaction and protein-proximity networks that can be accessed through the kinase-DRGC website https://darkkinome.org/. Each plasmid has either an N- or C-terminal fusion protein (Flag/ V5/V5-miniTurbo/V5-TurboID/miniTurbo-V5/TurboID-V5) tagged understudied kinase driven under either a CMV or Ubiquitin (UBC) promoter. All inserts in the pENTR plasmids used to generate the deposited destination plasmids were end-sequenced and insert size validated prior to multi-site gateway cloning. The combined insert size of the single fragment or three fragment destination plasmids were confirmed by restriction digestion (BsrGI, and EcoRV for pDest667; BsrGI, EcoRV, and BstZ17I for pDest663; and BsrGI for pHAGE) and all plasmids were partially sequenced to ensure in-frame ORFs and fusion tags.
How to cite: p667-UBC-BRSK2-V5_IDG-K was a gift from Ben Major (Addgene plasmid # 135254 ; http://n2t.net/addgene:135254 ; RRID:Addgene_135254)
