>Addgene plasmid #135254 | p667-UBC-BRSK2-V5_IDG-K | depositor partial sequence | sequence record 260313 | DK30: TGAAGCTCCGGTTTTGAACT
NANTGGCTGCGATGTGTTTTGTGAGTTTTTTAGGCACCTTTTGAATGTAATCATTTGGGTCAATATGTAA
TTTTCAGTGTTAGACTAGTAAATTGTCCGCTAAATTCTGGCCGTTTTTGGCTTTTTTGTTAGACGCAACT
TTGTACAAAAAAGCAGAAGGGCCGTCAAGGCCCACCATGACATCGACGGGGAAGGACGGCGGCGCGCAGC
ACGCGCAGTATGTTGGGCCCTACCGGCTGGAGAAGACGCTGGGCAAGGGGCAGACAGGTCTGGTGAAGCT
GGGGGTTCACTGCGTCACCTGCCAGAAGGTGGCCATCAAGATCGTCAACCGTGAGAAGCTCAGCGAGTCG
GTGCTGATGAAGGTGGAGCGGGAGATCGCGATCCTGAAGCTCATTGAGCACCCCCACGTCCTAAAGCTGC
ACGACGTTTATGAAAACAAAAAATATTTGTACCTGGTGCTAGAACACGTGTCAGGTGGTGAGCTCTTCGA
CTACCTGGTGAAGAAGGGGAGGCTGACGCCTAAGGAGGCTCGGAAGTTCTTCCGGCAGATCATCTCTGCG
CTGGACTTCTGCCACAGCCACTCCATATGCCACAGGGATCTGAAACCTGAAAACCTCCTGCTGGACGAGA
AGAACAACATCCGCATCGCAGACTTTGGCATGGCGTCCCTGCAGGTTGGCGACAGCCTGTTGGAGACCAG
CTGTGGGTCCCCCCACTACGCCTGCCCCGAGGTGATCCGGGGGGAGAAGTATGACGGCCGGAAGGCGGAC
GTGTGGAGCTGCGGCGTCATCCTGTTCGCCTTGCTGGTGGGGGCTCTGCCCTTCGACGATGACAACTTGC
GACAGCTGCTGGAGAAAGGTGAAGCGGGGCGTGTTCCACATGCCGCACTTTATCCCGCCCGACTGCCAGA
GTCTGCTACGGGGCATGATCGAGGTGGACGCCGCACGCCGCCTCACGCTAGAGCACATTCAGAAACACAT
ATGGTATATAGGGGGCAAGAATGAGCCCGAACCAGAGCAGCCCATTCCTCGCCAGGTGCAGATCCGCTCG
CTGCCCAGCCTGGAGGACATCGACCCCGACGTGGCTGGGACAGCATGCACCTCACTTGGGCTGCTTCGGA
GACCGCAACAAGCTGCTGCAGACTGCTGTCGAGGAGGAAAAACCAGGAAAAGAATGATTTACTNCTCCTC
CTGGGAACGGANNAAGNACGGNNCGGAGAATGAGAAACCGGTCCCCTCGGGGAAAC
