>Addgene plasmid #135254 | p667-UBC-BRSK2-V5_IDG-K | depositor partial sequence | sequence record 260314 | DK31: CATAGCGTAAAAGGAGCAACA
TNTTTTAAGTCATCTTTCCAATTTTGTAATCCAGAGGTTGATTGTCGAGCGGCCGCCACTGTGCTGGATA
TCAACTATGTATAATAAAGTTGATTACAGGCGGGCAAGAATGTGAATAAAGGCCGGATAAAACTTGTGCT
TATTTTTCTTTACGGTCTTTAAAAAGGCCGTAATATCCAGCTGAACGGTCTGGTTATAGGTACATTGAGC
AACTGACTGAAATGCCTCAAAATGTTCTTTACGATGCCATTGGGATATATCAACGGTGGTATATCCAGTG
TTATTACGTAGAATCGAGACCGAGGAGAGGGTTAGGGATAGGCTTGCCCACTTTGTACAAGAAAGCTGGG
CCCATGAGGCCTGAACTTTTCGGGATAATTCCACATTTGGAAAGCCGCCCCGTCATCATTTCCATACAGT
TAGTGGTGTCTGACAAGTGCTGGGCCGCAGGCGGGTCGTGTGTGCTCAGCAGCTGGGCCTGGATGGTCTC
CACCACCCTCTTGAAGCGACGGCTGGGGCCTGAGAGCAGGGTGAAGGTGACGGAGTAGATGCCGTTCTCC
TTCTGCGCCTCCCCACCCTCCGTGTAGGTGATATCAACCTGGAACTTGACCGGCTTCTGGAACACGGCTG
GCCCCCCCGTGGCCTTGTACTCGGCCCGGAAGCTCGTTTGGGAGATGACGCTGTGGCTGAGACTGGGAAT
CGACAGGAAGGCGTGCACGATGTCAGCCTTGATGGAGCTCAGAGGTTTGTCTTTGATGACCACGAAGATC
TGCTCCTCCTTCTCCAGGCTGATGAAGTTCCCAAACCAGGACTTCTTCGCCAGCTCTGGGGACGACTCTG
GTGTCACGTTGGACATCTCCTCCGGCGTCGGAACTTGCAGTTTCCGGCGGTGGAAGCGGGGTGAGCTCAG
AAAGCTGTTCTTGATGGAGTTGAGCCGCGCCCTCCAGGGCACCTCTCCGACGCTGGGGCTGGACGGGGCG
TGGGGTTGGGCGTGCCAGCCGGGCTCTCCTTTGGCGTGTGACAGTGTCCCCTGGGGGGTGGGGGAGGGGA
CTGCCCTTGTGAGGGTGAGGGGTCATCCGGGGGCTGCTGAATGGCCTGGTGAAAGCTGAGAGGCACGCTG
ATGGACGAAACTCTAGCCGTGCTGNCATCNATGNCGACGCCAAGCACCGGNGATCGTCAATTCNNN
